Addgene plasmid #220996: pTarget-entry
Purpose: Prokaryotic expression of mRFP and GFP. Target sequences are inserted in place of the RFP gene through AatII/KpnI restriction ligation
Depositing lab: John van der Oost. Depositing organization: Wageningen University, Department Agrotechnology & Food Sciences. Publication: Base editing both DNA strands in distinct editing windows with small CRISPR-associated effector Cas12f1. Swartjes T, Bouzetos E, Adiego-Perez B, Pool VD, Staals RHJ, van der Oost J, Wu WY. iScience. 2025 Nov 12;28(12):114033. doi: 10.1016/j.isci.2025.114033. eCollection 2025 Dec 19. PubMed 41399500.
Backbone
  Vector backbone: pSC101
  Vector type: Bacterial Expression
Growth in bacteria
  Bacterial resistance: Kanamycin, 50 μg/mL
  Growth temperature: 37°C
  Growth strain: DH5alpha
  Copy number: Low Copy
Gene/Insert
  Gene/Insert name: mRFP, GFP
  Species: Discosoma species, Aequorea victoria
  Cloning method: Gibson Cloning
  Sequencing primers: 5′ n/a
Terms and licenses: Academic/Nonprofit Terms; Industry Terms: Not Available to Industry
How to cite: pTarget-entry was a gift from John van der Oost (Addgene plasmid # 220996 ; http://n2t.net/addgene:220996 ; RRID:Addgene_220996)
