[The description below was written by a language model from this plasmid's Addgene catalogue record and pLannotate feature annotations shown in this document.]
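Description:
pTarget-entry is a low-copy bacterial expression plasmid of about 5.1 kb built on a pSC101 backbone. It replicates in E. coli through the pSC101 origin together with the Rep101 (RepA) initiator protein that this origin requires. Selection is with kanamycin, conferred by the neo/nptII aminoglycoside phosphotransferase gene. A short fragment of Tn5 transposase coding sequence lies next to this gene and is most likely a non-functional remnant of the transposon from which the marker was originally derived.

The payload consists of two divergently oriented fluorescent reporter cassettes. On one strand, mRFP1, a monomeric red protein from Discosoma, lies downstream of a tac promoter, the strong trp/lac hybrid promoter of E. coli. On the opposite strand, GFPmut2, a rapidly maturing Aequorea victoria GFP variant, is preceded by a fragment annotated as the lacIq promoter, which probably provides constitutive expression. GFPmut2 is followed by a remnant of the pUC multiple cloning site and the rrnB T1 terminator. A lambda t0 terminator is also present elsewhere on the backbone.

As the name implies, this is an entry vector. The mRFP gene serves as a removable placeholder, and target sequences are inserted in its place by AatII/KpnI restriction and ligation, so loss of red fluorescence would be expected to mark successful replacement while GFP remains. The associated publication concerns base editing of both DNA strands with the small CRISPR effector Cas12f1, which suggests that derivatives carry target sites for testing such editors in bacteria. The record does not state the exact readout or what role GFP plays in it.
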