Features (pLannotate 1.2.2; 11 found; start..end, strand, type, name):
     29..820     -  CDS            neo: KKA2_KLEPN - Also known as kan, nptII. Experimental evidence at protein level: Swiss-Prot protein existence level 1. Resistance to kanamycin, neomycin, paromomycin, ribostamycin, butirosin and gentamicin B. From Klebsiella pneumoniae.
    852..956     -  CDS            tnpA (fragment): TN5P_ECOLX - Also known as tnp. Experimental evidence at protein level: Swiss-Prot protein existence level 1. Mediates transposition of transposon Tn5 by a 'cut and paste' mechanism. First, the monomeric transposase binds the 19 bp inverted DNA repeats flanking the transposon. Then, dimerization of the DNA- bound transposase creates a synaptic DNA complex. After nicking of the first DNA strand, excision of the transposon proceeds through a series of intermediates. The transposase then mediates the insertion of the transposon at a new site by strand transfer. The activity of the wild- type tran
    990..1664    -  CDS            mRFP1: mRFP1 is a basic (constitutively fluorescent) red fluorescent protein published in 2002, derived from Discosoma sp.. It is reported to be a somewhat slowly-maturing monomer with low acid sensitivity.
   1732..1760    -  promoter       tac promoter: strong E. coli promoter; hybrid between the trp and lac UV5 promoters
   1841..1896    +  promoter       lacIq promoter (fragment): lacI (mutant); In the lacIq allele, a single base change in the promoter boosts expression of the lacI gene about 10-fold.
   1936..2649    +  CDS            GFPmut2: GFPmut2 is a basic (constitutively fluorescent) green fluorescent protein published in 1996, derived from Aequorea victoria. It is reported to be a very rapidly-maturing weak dimer.
   2660..2679    +  misc_feature   MCS (fragment): pUC18/19 multiple cloning site
   2690..2776    +  terminator     rrnB T1 terminator: Escherichia coli rrnB; transcription terminator T1 from the E. coli rrnB gene
   3314..4264    -  CDS            Rep101: RepA protein needed for replication with the pSC101 origin; rep101
   4312..4534    -  rep_origin     pSC101 ori: low-copy replication origin that requires the Rep101 protein
   5026..5120    -  terminator     lambda t0 terminator: transcription terminator from phage lambda
>Addgene plasmid #220996 | pTarget-entry | addgene full sequence | sequence record 449489 | Addgene NGS Result
GAGCTCTCGAACCCCAGAGTCCCGCTCAGAAGAACTCGTCAAGAAGGCGATAGAAGGCGATGCGCTGCGA
ATCGGGAGCGGCGATACCGTAAAGCACGAGGAAGCGGTCAGCCCATTCGCCGCCAAGCTCTTCAGCAATA
TCACGGGTAGCCAACGCTATGTCCTGATAGCGGTCCGCCACACCCAGCCGGCCACAGTCGATGAATCCAG
AAAAGCGGCCATTTTCCACCATGATATTCGGCAAGCAGGCATCGCCATGGGTCACGACGAGATCCTCGCC
GTCGGGCATGCGCGCCTTGAGCCTGGCGAACAGTTCGGCTGGCGCGAGCCCCTGATGCTCTTCGTCCAGA
TCATCCTGATCGACAAGACCGGCTTCCATCCGAGTACGTGCTCGCTCGATGCGATGTTTCGCTTGGTGGT
CGAATGGGCAGGTAGCCGGATCAAGCGTATGCAGCCGCCGCATTGCATCAGCCATGATGGATACTTTCTC
GGCAGGAGCAAGGTGAGATGACAGGAGATCCTGCCCCGGCACTTCGCCCAATAGCAGCCAGTCCCTTCCC
GCTTCAGTGACAACGTCGAGCACAGCTGCGCAAGGAACGCCCGTCGTGGCCAGCCACGATAGCCGCGCTG
CCTCGTCCTGCAGTTCATTCAGGGCACCGGACAGGTCGGTCTTGACAAAAAGAACCGGGCGCCCCTGCGC
TGACAGCCGGAACACGGCGGCATCAGAGCAGCCGATTGTCTGTTGTGCCCAGTCATAGCCGAATAGCCTC
TCCACCCAAGCGGCCGGAGAACCTGCGTGCAATCCATCTTGTTCAATCATGCGAAACGATCCTCATCCTG
TCTCTTGATCAGATCTTGATCCCCTGCGCCATCAGATCCTTGGCGGCAAGAAAGCCATCCAGTTTACTTT
GCAGGGCTTCCCAACCTTACCAGAGGGCGCCCCAGCTGGCAATTCCGACGTCCGTTCATTAAAAATTGGC
GGCCGCTTAAGCACCGGTGGAGTGACGACCTTCAGCACGTTCGTACTGTTCAACGATGGTGTAGTCTTCG
TTGTGGGAGGTGATGTCCAGTTTGATGTCGGTTTTGTAAGCACCCGGCAGCTGAACCGGTTTTTTAGCCA
TGTAGGTGGTTTTAACTTCAGCGTCGTAGTGACCACCGTCTTTCAGTTTCAGACGCATTTTGATTTCACC
TTTCAGAGCACCGTCTTCCGGGTACATACGTTCGGTGGAAGCTTCCCAACCCATGGTTTTTTTCTGCATA
ACCGGACCGTCGGACGGGAAGTTGGTACCACGCAGTTTAACTTTGTAGATGAACTCACCGTCTTGCAGGG
AGGAGTCCTGGGTAACGGTAACAACACCACCGTCTTCGAAGTTCATAACACGTTCCCATTTGAAACCTTC
CGGGAAGGACAGTTTCAGGTAGTCCGGGATGTCAGCCGGGTGTTTAACGTAAGCTTTGGAACCGTACTGG
AACTGCGGGGACAGGATGTCCCAAGCGAACGGCAGCGGGCCACCTTTGGTAACTTTCAGTTTAGCGGTCT
GTGTACCTTCGTACGGACGACCTTCACCTTCACCTTCGATTTCGAACTCGTGACCGTTAACGGAACCTTC
CATACGAACTTTGAAACGCATGAACTCTTTGATAACGTCTTCGGAGGAAGCCATATGTATATCTCCTTCT
TATAGTTAAACAAAATTATTTCTAGAGGGAAACCGTTGTGGTCTCCCCACACATTATACGAGCCGATGAT
TAATTGTCAACTTGAAAAAACCCCGCCGAAGCGGGGTACCCATTAACCTATAAAAATAGGCGTCGAGGCC
CTTTCGTCTTCCTTAGTCGAGTGCAAAACCTTTCGCGGTATGGCATGATAGCGCCCGGAAGAGAGTCAAT
TCAGGGGATCCGGGGATCCTCTAGATTTAAGAAGGAGATATACATATGAGTAAAGGAGAAGAACTTTTCA
CTGGAGTTGTCCCAATTCTTGTTGAATTAGATGGTGATGTTAATGGGCACAAATTTTCTGTCAGTGGAGA
GGGTGAAGGTGATGCAACATACGGAAAACTTACCCTTAAATTTATTTGCACTACTGGAAAACTACCTGTT
CCATGGCCAACACTTGTCACTACTTTCGCGTATGGTCTTCAATGCTTTGCGAGATACCCAGATCATATGA
AACAGCATGACTTTTTCAAGAGTGCCATGCCCGAAGGTTATGTACAGGAAAGAACTATATTTTTCAAAGA
TGACGGGAACTACAAGACACGTGCTGAAGTCAAGTTTGAAGGTGATACCCTTGTTAATAGAATCGAGTTA
AAAGGTATTGATTTTAAAGAAGATGGAAACATTCTTGGACACAAATTGGAATACAACTATAACTCACACA
ATGTATACATCATGGCAGACAAACAAAAGAATGGAATCAAAGTTAACTTCAAAATTAGACACAACATTGA
AGATGGAAGCGTTCAACTAGCAGACCATTATCAACAAAATACTCCAATTGGCGATGGCCCTGTCCTTTTA
CCAGACAACCATTACCTGTCCACACAATCTGCCCTTTCGAAAGATCCCAACGAAAAGAGAGACCACATGG
TCCTTCTTGAGTTTGTAACAGCTGCTGGGATTACACATGGCATGGATGAACTATACAAATAAATGTCCAG
ACCTGCAGGCATGCAAGCTCTAGAGGCATCAAATAAAACGAAAGGCTCAGTCGAAAGACTGGGCCTTTCG
TTTTATCTGTTGTTTGTCGGTGAACGCTCTCCTGAGTAGGACAAATCCGCCGCCCTAGACCTAGGGTACG
GGTTTTGCTGCCCGCAAACGGGCTGTTCTGGTGTTGCTAGTTTGTTATCAGAATCGCAGATCCGGCTTCA
GCCGGTTTGCCGGCTGAAAGCGCTATTTCTTCCAGAATTGCCATGATTTTTTCCCCACGGGAGGCGTCAC
TGGCTCCCGTGTTGTCGGCAGCTTTGATTCGATAAGCAGCATCGCCTGTTTCAGGCTGTCTATGTGTGAC
TGTTGAGCTGTAACAAGTTGTCTCAGGTGTTCAATTTCATGTTCTAGTTGCTTTGTTTTACTGGTTTCAC
CTGTTCTATTAGGTGTTACATGCTGTTCATCTGTTACATTGTCGATCTGTTCATGGTGAACAGCTTTGAA
TGCACCAAAAACTCGTAAAAGCTCTGATGTATCTATCTTTTTTACACCGTTTTCATCTGTGCATATGGAC
AGTTTTCCCTTTGATATGTAACGGTGAACAGTTGTTCTACTTTTGTTTGTTAGTCTTGATGCTTCACTGA
TAGATACAAGAGCCATAAGAACCTCAGATCCTTCCGTATTTAGCCAGTATGTTCTCTAGTGTGGTTCGTT
GTTTTTGCGTGAGCCATGAGAACGAACCATTGAGATCATACTTACTTTGCATGTCACTCAAAAATTTTGC
CTCAAAACTGGTGAGCTGAATTTTTGCAGTTAAAGCATCGTGTAGTGTTTTTCTTAGTCCGTTATGTAGG
TAGGAATCTGATGTAATGGTTGTTGGTATTTTGTCACCATTCATTTTTATCTGGTTGTTCTCAAGTTCGG
TTACGAGATCCATTTGTCTATCTAGTTCAACTTGGAAAATCAACGTATCAGTCGGGCGGCCTCGCTTATC
AACCACCAATTTCATATTGCTGTAAGTGTTTAAATCTTTACTTATTGGTTTCAAAACCCATTGGTTAAGC
CTTTTAAACTCATGGTAGTTATTTTCAAGCATTAACATGAACTTAAATTCATCAAGGCTAATCTCTATAT
TTGCCTTGTGAGTTTTCTTTTGTGTTAGTTCTTTTAATAACCACTCATAAATCCTCATAGAGTATTTGTT
TTCAAAAGACTTAACATGTTCCAGATTATATTTTATGAATTTTTTTAACTGGAAAAGATAAGGCAATATC
TCTTCACTAAAAACTAATTCTAATTTTTCGCTTGAGAACTTGGCATAGTTTGTCCACTGGAAAATCTCAA
AGCCTTTAACCAAAGGATTCCTGATTTCCACAGTTCTCGTCATCAGCTCTCTGGTTGCTTTAGCTAATAC
ACCATAAGCATTTTCCCTACTGATGTTCATCATCTGAGCGTATTGGTTATAAGTGAACGATACCGTCCGT
TCTTTCCTTGTAGGGTTTTCAATCGTGGGGTTGAGTAGTGCCACACAGCATAAAATTAGCTTGGTTTCAT
GCTCCGTTAAGTCATAGCGACTAATCGCTAGTTCATTTGCTTTGAAAACAACTAATTCAGACATACATCT
CAATTGGTCTAGGTGATTTTAATCACTATACCAATTGAGATGGGCTAGTCAATGATAATTACTAGTCCTT
TTCCTTTGAGTTGTGGGTATCTGTAAATTCTGCTAGACCTTTGCTGGAAAACTTGTAAATTCTGCTAGAC
CCTCTGTAAATTCCGCTAGACCTTTGTGTGTTTTTTTTGTTTATATTCAAGTGGTTATAATTTATAGAAT
AAAGAAAGAATAAAAAAAGATAAAAAGAATAGATCCCAGCCCTGTGTATAACTCACTACTTTAGTCAGTT
CCGCAGTATTACAAAAGGATGTCGCAAACGCTGTTTGCTCCTCTACAAAACAGACCTTAAAACCCTAAAG
GCTTAAGTAGCACCCTCGCAAGCTCGGGCAAATCGCTGAATATTCCTTTTGTCTCCGACCATCAGGCACC
TGAGTCGCTGTCTTTTTCGTGACATTCAGTTCGCTGCGCTCACGGCTCTGGCAGTGAATGGGGGTAAATG
GCACTACAGGCGCCTTTTATGGATTCATGCAAGGAAACTACCCATAATACAAGAAAAGCCCGTCACGGGC
TTCTCAGGGCGTTTTATGGCGGGTCTGCTATGTGGTGCTATCTGACTTTTTGCTGTTCAGCAGTTCCTGC
CCTCTGATTTTCCAGTCTGACCACTTCGGATTATCCCGTGACAGGTCATTCAGACTGGCTAATGCACCCA
GTAAGGCAGCGGTATCATCAACAGGCTTACCCGTCTTACTGTCCCTAGTGCTTGGATTCTCACCAATAAA
AAACGCCCGGCGGCAACCGAGCGTTCTGAACAAATCCAGATGGAGTTCTGAGGTCATTACTGGATCTATC
AACAGGAGTCCAAGC
